Addgene plasmid #147319: pnEA-NvHN-DmNot1_1-412_Q
Purpose: Bacterial Expression of DmNot1_1-412
Depositing lab: Elisa Izaurralde. Depositing organization: Max Planck Institute for Developmental Biology.
Backbone
  Vector backbone: Unknown
  Vector type: Bacterial Expression
Growth in bacteria
  Bacterial resistance: Ampicillin, 100 μg/mL
  Growth temperature: 37°C
  Growth strain: DH5alpha
  Copy number: Low Copy
Gene/Insert
  Gene/Insert name: DmNot1_1-412
  Species: D. melanogaster (fly)
  Mutation: 1 silent mutation compared to the sequence given by NCBI: NM_001103772.2.
  Entrez Gene: Not1 (a.k.a. Dmel_CG34407, CG1874, CG1884, CG34407, Dmel\CG34407, Dmel_CG1874, Dmel_CG1884, NOT, NOT1, anon-EST:Liang-1.29, anon-WO0118547.221, clone 1.29, not1)
  Cloning method: Unknown
Terms and licenses: Academic/Nonprofit Terms; Industry Terms: Not Available to Industry
Depositor comments: Plasmids from this collection were made available to the research community and donated after the lab closed. Please note that the sequence provided by the depositing laboratory may be theoretical/predicted or based on Sanger sequencing results. There may be discrepancies between sequencing results obtained by Addgene and the depositor sequence. If an Addgene verified sequence is not available, please contact before placing your order to request that our lab fully sequence the plasmid.
How to cite: pnEA-NvHN-DmNot1_1-412_Q was a gift from Elisa Izaurralde (Addgene plasmid # 147319 ; http://n2t.net/addgene:147319 ; RRID:Addgene_147319)
