[The description below was written by a language model from this plasmid's Addgene catalogue record and pLannotate feature annotations shown in this document.]
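Description:
pnEA-NvHN-DmNot1_1-412_Q is an 8.5 kb bacterial expression plasmid for producing an N-terminal fragment (residues 1–412) of Drosophila melanogaster Not1, the large scaffold subunit of the CCR4–NOT deadenylase complex. The catalogue lists the backbone as unknown, but the annotated features show a pET-like, pBR322-derived architecture. It carries a ColE1/pMB1-family origin together with the bom mobility region and the rop gene, which holds copy number down and fits the low-copy designation in the record. Selection is by ampicillin through β-lactamase expressed from its own promoter. The scattered tetracycline-resistance fragments and tet promoter appear to be nonfunctional remnants of the parental pBR322 sequence.

Expression is driven by a T7 promoter placed directly upstream of a lac operator and the phage T7 gene 10 ribosome binding site. A plasmid-borne lacI gene supplies repressor, so transcription is IPTG-inducible in hosts that provide T7 RNA polymerase, and a T7 terminator closes the cassette. The open reading frame begins with a short match to a His/TEV-type composite tag, followed by a NusA solubility-enhancing fusion partner. This suggests a histidine-tagged NusA fusion, although the exact tag and any protease cleavage site are not fully resolved by the annotation. The Not1 insert itself was not annotated. It presumably occupies the unannotated interval between NusA and the terminator region, which is about the right length for 412 codons. The short SET1 hit near the terminator is probably vector-derived T7 sequence. The insert carries one silent change relative to the NCBI reference. The depositor sequence may be theoretical, and the record supports recombinant production of this fragment in E. coli.
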