Features (pLannotate 1.2.2; 20 found; start..end, strand, type, name):
    104..208     +  promoter       AmpR promoter: bla
    209..1069    +  CDS            AmpR: β-lactamase; bla; confers resistance to ampicillin, carbenicillin, and related antibiotics
   1240..1828    +  rep_origin     ori: high-copy-number ColE1/pMB1/pBR322/pUC origin of replication
   2014..2156    -  misc_feature   bom: basis of mobility region from pBR322
   2258..2449    -  CDS            rop: Rop protein, which maintains plasmids at low copy number; rop
   2466..2846    +  CDS            YPB1_ECOLX: Protein predicted: Swiss-Prot protein existence level 4. From Escherichia coli.
   3088..3712    -  CDS            TcR (fragment): tetracycline efflux protein; tet; confers resistance to tetracycline
   3727..3748    -  protein_bind   CAP binding site: CAP binding activates transcription in the presence of cAMP. E. coli catabolite activator protein
   3761..4843    -  CDS            lacI: lac repressor; lacI; The lac repressor binds to the lac operator to inhibit transcription in E. coli. This inhibition can be relieved by adding lactose or isopropyl-β-D-thiogalactopyranoside (IPTG).
   4844..4921    -  promoter       lacI promoter: lacI
   4929..5208    -  CDS            TcR (fragment): tetracycline efflux protein; tet; confers resistance to tetracycline
   5230..5248    +  promoter       T7 promoter: promoter for bacteriophage T7 RNA polymerase
   5249..5273    +  protein_bind   lac operator: The lac repressor binds to the lac operator to inhibit transcription in E. coli. This inhibition can be relieved by adding lactose or isopropyl-β-D-thiogalactopyranoside (IPTG). lac repressor encoded by lacI
   5288..5310    +  RBS            RBS: efficient ribosome binding site from bacteriophage T7 gene 10 (Olins and Rangwala, 1989)
   5329..5345    +  CDS            capTEV™ (fragment): composite tag for in vivo biotinylation, TEV protease cleavage, and 6xHis tagging
   5366..6846    +  CDS            NusA (fragment): transcription elongation protein (N utilization substance protein A); nusA; highly soluble in E. coli
   8182..8231    +  CDS            SET1 (fragment): solubility-enhancement tag derived from T7 phage gene 10B
   8239..8286    +  terminator     T7 terminator: transcription terminator for bacteriophage T7 RNA polymerase
   8309..8413    -  CDS            TcR (fragment): tetracycline efflux protein; tet; confers resistance to tetracycline
   8461..8489    -  promoter       tet promoter: E. coli promoter for tetracycline efflux protein gene
>Addgene plasmid #147319 | pnEA-NvHN-DmNot1_1-412_Q | depositor full sequence | sequence record 289766 | Full Sequence
TTCTTGAAGACGAAAGGGCCTCGTGATACGCCTATTTTTATAGGTTAATGTCATGATAATAATGGTTTCT
TAGACGTCAGGTGGCACTTTTCGGGGAAATGTGCGCGGAACCCCTATTTGTTTATTTTTCTAAATACATT
CAAATATGTATCCGCTCATGAGACAATAACCCTGATAAATGCTTCAATAATATTGAAAAAGGAAGAGTAT
GAGTATTCAACATTTCCGTGTCGCCCTTATTCCCTTTTTTGCGGCATTTTGCCTTCCTGTTTTTGCTCAC
CCAGAAACGCTGGTGAAAGTAAAAGATGCTGAAGATCAGTTGGGTGCACGAGTGGGTTACATCGAACTGG
ATCTCAACAGCGGTAAGATCCTTGAGAGTTTTCGCCCCGAAGAACGTTTTCCAATGATGAGCACTTTTAA
AGTTCTGCTATGTGGCGCGGTATTATCCCGTGTTGACGCCGGGCAAGAGCAACTCGGTCGCCGCATACAC
TATTCTCAGAATGACTTGGTTGAGTACTCACCAGTCACAGAAAAGCATCTTACGGATGGCATGACAGTAA
GAGAATTATGCAGTGCTGCCATAACCATGAGTGATAACACTGCGGCCAACTTACTTCTGACAACGATCGG
AGGACCGAAGGAGCTAACCGCTTTTTTGCACAACATGGGGGATCATGTAACTCGCCTTGATCGTTGGGAA
CCGGAGCTGAATGAAGCCATACCAAACGACGAGCGTGACACCACGATGCCTGCAGCAATGGCAACAACGT
TGCGCAAACTATTAACTGGCGAACTACTTACTCTAGCTTCCCGGCAACAATTAATAGACTGGATGGAGGC
GGATAAAGTTGCAGGACCACTTCTGCGCTCGGCCCTTCCGGCTGGCTGGTTTATTGCTGATAAATCTGGA
GCCGGTGAGCGTGGGTCTCGCGGTATCATTGCAGCACTGGGGCCAGATGGTAAGCCCTCCCGTATCGTAG
TTATCTACACGACGGGGAGTCAGGCAACTATGGATGAACGAAATAGACAGATCGCTGAGATAGGTGCCTC
ACTGATTAAGCATTGGTAACTGTCAGACCAAGTTTACTCATATATACTTTAGATTGATTTAAAACTTCAT
TTTTAATTTAAAAGGATCTAGGTGAAGATCCTTTTTGATAATCTCATGACCAAAATCCCTTAACGTGAGT
TTTCGTTCCACTGAGCGTCAGACCCCGTAGAAAAGATCAAAGGATCTTCTTGAGATCCTTTTTTTCTGCG
CGTAATCTGCTGCTTGCAAACAAAAAAACCACCGCTACCAGCGGTGGTTTGTTTGCCGGATCAAGAGCTA
CCAACTCTTTTTCCGAAGGTAACTGGCTTCAGCAGAGCGCAGATACCAAATACTGTCCTTCTAGTGTAGC
CGTAGTTAGGCCACCACTTCAAGAACTCTGTAGCACCGCCTACATACCTCGCTCTGCTAATCCTGTTACC
AGTGGCTGCTGCCAGTGGCGATAAGTCGTGTCTTACCGGGTTGGACTCAAGACGATAGTTACCGGATAAG
GCGCAGCGGTCGGGCTGAACGGGGGGTTCGTGCACACAGCCCAGCTTGGAGCGAACGACCTACACCGAAC
TGAGATACCTACAGCGTGAGCTATGAGAAAGCGCCACGCTTCCCGAAGGGAGAAAGGCGGACAGGTATCC
GGTAAGCGGCAGGGTCGGAACAGGAGAGCGCACGAGGGAGCTTCCAGGGGGAAACGCCTGGTATCTTTAT
AGTCCTGTCGGGTTTCGCCACCTCTGACTTGAGCGTCGATTTTTGTGATGCTCGTCAGGGGGGCGGAGCC
TATGGAAAAACGCCAGCAACGCGGCCTTTTTACGGTTCCTGGCCTTTTGCTGGCCTTTTGCTCACATGTT
CTTTCCTGCGTTATCCCCTGATTCTGTGGATAACCGTATTACCGCCTTTGAGTGAGCTGATACCGCTCGC
CGCAGCCGAACGACCGAGCGCAGCGAGTCAGTGAGCGAGGAAGCGGAAGAGCGCCTGATGCGGTATTTTC
TCCTTACGCATCTGTGCGGTATTTCACACCGCATATATGGTGCACTCTCAGTACAATCTGCTCTGATGCC
GCATAGTTAAGCCAGTATACACTCCGCTATCGCTACGTGACTGGGTCATGGCTGCGCCCCGACACCCGCC
AACACCCGCTGACGCGCCCTGACGGGCTTGTCTGCTCCCGGCATCCGCTTACAGACAAGCTGTGACCGTC
TCCGGGAGCTGCATGTGTCAGAGGTTTTCACCGTCATCACCGAAACGCGCGAGGCAGCTGCGGTAAAGCT
CATCAGCGTGGTCGTGAAGCGATTCACAGATGTCTGCCTGTTCATCCGCGTCCAGCTCGTTGAGTTTCTC
CAGAAGCGTTAATGTCTGGCTTCTGATAAAGCGGGCCATGTTAAGGGCGGTTTTTTCCTGTTTGGTCACT
GATGCCTCCGTGTAAGGGGGATTTCTGTTCATGGGGGTAATGATACCGATGAAACGAGAGAGGATGCTCA
CGATACGGGTTACTGATGATGAACATGCCCGGTTACTGGAACGTTGTGAGGGTAAACAACTGGCGGTATG
GATGCGGCGGGACCAGAGAAAAATCACTCAGGGTCAATGCCAGCGCTTCGTTAATACAGATGTAGGTGTT
CCACAGGGTAGCCAGCAGCATCCTGCGATGCAGATCCGGAACATAATGGTGCAGGGCGCTGACTTCCGCG
TTTCCAGACTTTACGAAACACGGAAACCGAAGACCATTCATGTTGTTGCTCAGGTCGCAGACGTTTTGCA
GCAGCAGTCGCTTCACGTTCGCTCGCGTATCGGTGATTCATTCTGCTAACCAGTAAGGCAACCCCGCCAG
CCTAGCCGGGTCCTCAACGACAGGAGCACGATCATGCGCACCCGTGGCCAGGACCCAACGCTGCCCGAGA
TGCGCCGCGTGCGGCTGCTGGAGATGGCGGACGCGATGGATATGTTCTGCCAAGGGTTGGTTTGCGCATT
CACAGTTCTCCGCAAGAATTGATTGGCTCCAATTCTTGGAGTGGTGAATCCGTTAGCGAGGTGCCGCCGG
CTTCCATTCAGGTCGAGGTGGCCCGGCTCCATGCACCGCGACGCAACGCGGGGAGGCAGACAAGGTATAG
GGCGGCGCCTACAATCCATGCCAACCCGTTCCATGTGCTCGCCGAGGCGGCATAAATCGCCGTGACGATC
AGCGGTCCAGTGATCGAAGTTAGGCTGGTAAGAGCCGCGAGCGATCCTTGAAGCTGTCCCTGATGGTCGT
CATCTACCTGCCTGGACAGCATGGCCTGCAACGCGGGCATCCCGATGCCGCCGGAAGCGAGAAGAATCAT
AATGGGGAAGGCCATCCAGCCTCGCGTCGCGAACGCCAGCAAGACGTAGCCCAGCGCGTCGGCCGCCATG
CCGGCGATAATGGCCTGCTTCTCGCCGAAACGTTTGGTGGCGGGACCAGTGACGAAGGCTTGAGCGAGGG
CGTGCAAGATTCCGAATACCGCAAGCGACAGGCCGATCATCGTCGCGCTCCAGCGAAAGCGGTCCTCGCC
GAAAATGACCCAGAGCGCTGCCGGCACCTGTCCTACGAGTTGCATGATAAAGAAGACAGTCATAAGTGCG
GCGACGATAGTCATGCCCCGCGCCCACCGGAAGGAGCTGACTGGGTTGAAGGCTCTCAAGGGCATCGGTC
GAGATCCCGGTGCCTAATGAGTGAGCTAACTTACATTAATTGCGTTGCGCTCACTGCCCGCTTTCCAGTC
GGGAAACCTGTCGTGCCAGCTGCATTAATGAATCGGCCAACGCGCGGGGAGAGGCGGTTTGCGTATTGGG
CGCCAGGGTGGTTTTTCTTTTCACCAGTGAGACGGGCAACAGCTGATTGCCCTTCACCGCCTGGCCCTGA
GAGAGTTGCAGCAAGCGGTCCACGCTGGTTTGCCCCAGCAGGCGAAAATCCTGTTTGATGGTGGTTAACG
GCGGGATATAACATGAGCTGTCTTCGGTATCGTCGTATCCCACTACCGAGATATCCGCACCAACGCGCAG
CCCGGACTCGGTAATGGCGCGCATTGCGCCCAGCGCCATCTGATCGTTGGCAACCAGCATCGCAGTGGGA
ACGATGCCCTCATTCAGCATTTGCATGGTTTGTTGAAAACCGGACATGGCACTCCAGTCGCCTTCCCGTT
CCGCTATCGGCTGAATTTGATTGCGAGTGAGATATTTATGCCAGCCAGCCAGACGCAGACGCGCCGAGAC
AGAACTTAATGGGCCCGCTAACAGCGCGATTTGCTGGTGACCCAATGCGACCAGATGCTCCACGCCCAGT
CGCGTACCGTCTTCATGGGAGAAAATAATACTGTTGATGGGTGTCTGGTCAGAGACATCAAGAAATAACG
CCGGAACATTAGTGCAGGCAGCTTCCACAGCAATGGCATCCTGGTCATCCAGCGGATAGTTAATGATCAG
CCCACTGACGCGTTGCGCGAGAAGATTGTGCACCGCCGCTTTACAGGCTTCGACGCCGCTTCGTTCTACC
ATCGACACCACCACGCTGGCACCCAGTTGATCGGCGCGAGATTTAATCGCCGCGACAATTTGCGACGGCG
CGTGCAGGGCCAGACTGGAGGTGGCAACGCCAATCAGCAACGACTGTTTGCCCGCCAGTTGTTGTGCCAC
GCGGTTGGGAATGTAATTCAGCTCCGCCATCGCCGCTTCCACTTTTTCCCGCGTTTTCGCAGAAACGTGG
CTGGCCTGGTTCACCACGCGGGAAACGGTCTGATAAGAGACACCGGCATACTCTGCGACATCGTATAACG
TTACTGGTTTCACATTCACCACCCTGAATTGACTCTCTTCCGGGCGCTATCATGCCATACCGCGAAAGGT
TTTGCGCCATTCGATGGTGTCCGGGATCTCGACGCTCTCCCTTATGCGACTCCTGCATTAGGAAGCAGCC
CAGTAGTAGGTTGAGGCCGTTGAGCACCGCCGCCGCAAGGAATGGTGCATGCAAGGAGATGGCGCCCAAC
AGTCCCCCGGCCACGGGGCCTGCCACCATACCCACGCCGAAACAAGCGCTCATGAGCCCGAAGTGGCGAG
CCCGATCTTCCCCATCGGTGATGTCGGCGATATAGGCGCCAGCAACCGCACCTGTGGCGCCGGTGATGCC
GGCCACGATGCGTCCGGCGTAGAGGATCGAGATCTCGATCCCGCGAAATTAATACGACTCACTATAGGGG
AATTGTGAGCGGATAACAATTCCCCACTAGTAATAATTTTGTTTAACTTTAAGAAGGAGATATACCATGA
GCGGCAGCCATCATCATCATCATCACAGCGGCAGCGGCTCCATGGACAAAGAAATTTTGGCTGTAGTTGA
AGCCGTATCCAATGAAAAGGCGCTACCTCGCGAGAAGATTTTCGAAGCATTGGAAAGCGCCCTGGCGACA
GCAACAAAGAAAAAATATGAACAAGAGATCGACGTCCGCGTACAGATCGATCGCAAAAGCGGTGATTTTG
ACACTTTCCGTCGCTGGTTAGTTGTTGATGAAGTCACCCAGCCGACCAAGGAAATCACCCTTGAAGCCGC
ACGTTATGAAGATGAAAGCCTGAACCTGGGCGATTACGTTGAAGATCAGATTGAGTCTGTTACCTTTGAC
CGTATCACTACCCAGACGGCAAAACAGGTTATCGTGCAGAAAGTGCGTGAAGCCGAACGTGCGATGGTGG
TTGATCAGTTCCGTGAACACGAAGGTGAAATCATCACCGGCGTGGTGAAAAAAGTAAACCGCGACAACAT
CTCTCTGGATCTGGGCAACAACGCTGAAGCCGTGATCCTGCGCGAAGATATGCTGCCGCGTGAAAACTTC
CGCCCTGGCGACCGCGTTCGTGGCGTGCTCTATTCCGTTCGCCCGGAAGCGCGTGGCGCCCAACTGTTCG
TCACTCGTTCCAAGCCGGAAATGCTGATCGAACTGTTCCGTATTGAAGTGCCAGAAATCGGCGAAGAAGT
GATTGAAATTAAAGCAGCGGCTCGCGATCCGGGTTCTCGTGCGAAAATCGCGGTGAAAACCAACGATAAA
CGTATCGATCCGGTAGGTGCTTGCGTAGGTATGCGTGGCGCCCGTGTTCAGGCGGTGTCTACTGAACTGG
GTGGCGAGCGTATCGATATCGTCCTGTGGGATGATAACCCGGCGCAGTTCGTGATTAACGCAATGGCACC
GGCAGACGTTGCTTCTATCGTGGTGGATGAAGATAAACACACGATGGACATCGCCGTTGAAGCCGGTAAT
CTGGCGCAGGCGATTGGCCGTAACGGTCAGAACGTGCGTCTGGCTTCGCAACTGAGCGGTTGGGAACTCA
ACGTGATGACCGTTGACGACCTGCAAGCTAAGCATCAGGCGGAAGCGCACGCAGCGATCGACACCTTCAC
CAAATATCTCGACATCGACGAAGACTTCGCGACTGTTCTGGTAGAAGAAGGCTTCTCGACGCTGGAAGAA
TTGGCCTATGTGCCGATGAAAGAGCTGTTGGAAATCGAAGGCCTTGATGAGCCGACCGTTGAAGCACTGC
GCGAGCGTGCTAAAAATGCACTGGCCACCATTGCACAGGCCCAGGAAGAAAGCCTCGGTGATAACAAACC
GGCTGACGATCTGCTGAACCTTGAAGGGGTAGATCGTGATTTGGCATTCAAACTGGCCGCCCGTGGCGTT
TGTACGCTGGAAGACCTCGCCGAACAGGGCATTGATGATCTGGCTGATATCGAAGGGTTGACCGACGAAA
AAGCCGGAGCACTGATTATGGCTGCCCGTAATATTTGCTGGTTCGGTGACGAAGCGGGTACCGGCAGCGG
CGAAAACCTTTACTTCCAGGGCCATATGCTCGAGCTTAAGCAATTGGGATCCATGAACGTAGAGAGCCAA
CTGAAGACACCGCCAACGCACATTCGAAATCTGGTCAAGCACGTGAACAAGCGAAATTTTAATGAGAGCA
GCGAGCAAATAAATCAGTTCGTTAAAGAGCACGGCCTGGAAGCGGATCGCAGCAGCCTGCGCCACCTGTT
CTCCGTGATCAACTTCAGCGATCTCGTGCCATCAGTTACGGTCCAGCTGCAGGCGAAGCTCCTGGGCATC
CAGTTGGAGCGTCAGCTTCACAGTTCATCGTTTGTGTCCAACATCTGCTACGCTTTTGACCAGTTCTTCG
CCAGCAACCAGAAGTCCCTGAAGCCTGTTGCGGTAGCGGATCTCGTTGGCCAGGTCGCCCGACTGACCGG
CATCAACAAGGTTTGTGAGTGCGTCTTTGCCTTGGCCTTGACCCACTCCTCGTACACAGAACTCAAACAT
TCTGCCAGGAACAACCTAAAAGGTAGCCTCAGCGAACTTATAGACTCTTACTTGGGTAATAAAGGCACCG
GCCCAGCCGACAGCGGTCTCCGGGAGATCTCCTTCGATCTACTGCAGTATTTGCTGTGCTGCCTTAGCGA
GTACGTACAACCGCAGGTGGAAGCACAGTTTTTGATCAAGCTTCGTGAGGAGTTTCCGCGCCAGGCGGTA
CCGCTGGTTCTAGCGCCGTTCCTTTACGGCTCGACGACGGCGACGATTGCGGGAGCAGGTGCCAGCGAAA
CGGATGCGGAGGCCGAAGCGACGACTAATAGCAACAGCTCCAGTTTCGAAGCAGATGCTTTGAACGAGGT
GGGAATCGAGGATATTTATGACCATTTAAGCGAGATAATATTCACCAACCAGGGCAAAAATAATATTATG
GACACATCTTGGATTAATCTAATCCTTGAAATCGGTTATGAATTTACATCGAGCGTTGAAGAGTGTAAGA
ATCATTTGTGTTCCCGCGAGCGAGAACGCGCTGAGCTCCAGTCCAAAGATGTCGCCAAGATCGTGGGTCT
TATGTGCCGACGGCACTCCTCCCTGCTCGATTGTAATGTGAATCTACCGACGCCGGCGAACTTCTGGCCT
GGTCAGGGACAGGGCGGTGGCAGCAACAGCAGTGGCTCTTCGCAGACACAAATCACTCCGCAGCAACAGA
ACCCGGGCAGCAGTAACAACAACGATGGCAGCGATGGCAATTCGTCCAGTGATAAGAAGGACAAGAAGGA
GACGACGGAGGCCACGCAAACTTGGAAGTGATCTAGACTAGAGCTAGCCCTAGGAGATCCGGCTGCTAAC
AAAGCCCGAAAGGAAGCTGAGTTGGCTGCTGCCACCGCTGAGCAATAACTAGCATAACCCCTTGGGGCCT
CTAAACGGGTCTTGAGGGGTTTTTTGCTGAAAGGAGGAACTATATCCGGATATCCCGCAAGAGGCCCGGC
AGTACCGGCATAACCAAGCCTATGCCTACAGCATCCAGGGTGACGGTGCCGAGGATGACGATGAGCGCAT
TGTTAGATTTCATACACGGTGCCTGACTGCGTTAGCAATTTAACTGTGATAAACTACCGCATTAAAGCTT
ATCGATGATAAGCTGTCAAACATGAGAA
